>Addgene plasmid #165874 | pGMR-WhiteA2 | addgene full sequence | sequence record 329800 | Addgene NGS Result
CTTCTAAGCAGGACACAGCAGCAATCCACAGCAGGCATACAACCGCACACCGAGGTTACTCCGTTCTACA
GGTTACGACGACATGTCAATACTTGCCCTTGACAGGCATTGATGGAATCGTAGTCTCACGCTGATAGTCT
GATCGACAATACAAGTGGGACCGTGGTCCCAGACCGATAATCAGACCGACAACACGAGTGGGATCGTGGT
CCCAGACTAATAATCAGACCGACGATACGAGTGGGACCGTGGTCCCAGACTAATAATCAGACCGACGATA
CGAGTGGGACCGTGGTTCCAGACTAATAATCAGACCGACGATACGAGTGGGACCGTGGTCCCAGACTAAT
AATCAGACCGACGATACGAGTGGGACCATGGTCCCAGACTAATAATCAGACCGACGATACGAGTGGGACC
GTGGTCCCAGTCTGATTATCAGACCGACGATACGAGTGGGACCGTGGTCCCAGACTAATAATCAGACCGA
CGATACGAGTGGGACCGTGGTCCCAGACTAATAATCAGACCGACGATACGAGTGGGACCGTGGTCCCAGT
CTGATTATCAGACCGACGATACAAGTGGAACAGTGGGCCCAGAGAGAATATTCAGGCCAGTTATGCTTTC
TGGCCTGTAACAAAGGACATTAAGTAAAGACAGATAAACGTAGACTAAAACGTGGTCGCATCAGGGTGCT
GGCTTTTCAAGTTCCTTAAGAATGGCCTCAATTTTCTCTATACACTCAGTTGGAACACGCGACCTGTCCA
GGTTAAGCACCATTTTATCGCCCTTATACAATACTGTCGCTCCAGGAGCAAACTGATGTCGTGAGCTTAA
ACTAGTTCTTGATGCAGATGACGTTTTAAGCACAGAAGTTAAAAGAGTGATAACTTCTTCAGCTTCAAAT
ATCACCCCAGCTTTTTTCTGCTCATGAAGGTTAGATGCCTGCTGCTTAAGTAATTCCTCTTTATCTGTAA
AGGCTTTTTGAAGTGCATCACCTGACCGGGCAGATAGTTCACCGGGGTGAGAAAAAAGAGCAACAACTGA
TTTAGGCAATTTGGCGGTGTTGATACAGCGGGTAATAATCTTACGTGAAATATTTTCCGCATCAGCCAGC
GCAGAAATATTTCCAGCAAATTCATTCTGCAATCGGCTTGCATAACGCTGACCACGTTCATAAGCACTTG
TTGGGCGATAATCGTTACCCAATCTGGATAATGCAGCCATCTGCTCATCATCCAGCTCGCCAACCAGAAC
ACGATAATCACTTTCGGTAAGTGCAGCAGCTTTACGACGGCGACTCCCATCGGCAATTTCTATGACACCA
GATACTCTTCGACCGAACGCCGGTGTCTGTTGACCAGTCAGTAGAAAAGAAGGGATGAGATCATCCAGTG
CGTCCTCAGTAAGCAGCTCCTGGTCACGTTCATTACCTGACCATACCCGAGAGGTCTTTTCAACACTATC
ACCCCGGAGCACTTCAAGAGTAAACTTCACATCCCGACCACATACAGGCAAAGTAATGGCATTACCGCGA
GCCATTACTCCTACGCGCGCAATTAACGAATCCACCATCGGGGCAGCTGGTGTCGATAACGAAGTATCTT
CAACCGGTTGAGTATTGAGCGTATGTTTTGGAATAACAGGCGCACGCTTCATTATCTAATCTCCCAGCGT
GGTTTAATCAGACGATCGAAAATTTCATTGCAGACAGGTTCCCAAATAGAAAGAGCATTTCTCCAGGCAC
CAGTTGAAGAGCGTTGATCAATGGCCTGTTCAAAAACAGTTCTCATCCGGATCTGACCTTTACCAACTTC
ATCCGTTTCACGTACAACATTTTTTAGAACCATGCTTCCCCAGGCATCCCGAATTTGCTCCTCCATCCAC
GGGGACTGAGAGCCATTACTATTGCTGTATTTGGTAAGCAAAATACGTACATCAGGCTCGAACCCTTTAA
GATCAACGTTCTTGAGCAGATCACGAAGCATATCGAAAAACTGCAGTGCGGAGGTGTAGTCAAACAACTC
AGCAGGCGTGGGAACAATCAGCACATCAGCAGCACATACGACATTAATCGTGCCGATACCCAGGTTAGGC
GCGCTGTCAATAACTATGACATCATAGTCATGAGCAACAGTTTCAATGGCCAGTCGGAGCATCAGGTGTG
GATCGGTGGGCAGTTTACCTTCATCAAATTTGCCCATTAACTCAGTTTCAATACGGTGCAGAGCCAGACA
GGAAGGAATAATGTCAAGCCCCGGCCAGCAAGTGGGCTTTATTGCATAAGTGACATCGTCCTTTTCCCCA
AGATAGAAAGGCAGGAGAGTATCTTCTGCATGAATATGAAGATCTGGTACCCATCCGTGATACATTGAGG
CTGTTCCCTGGGGGTCGTTACCTTCCACGAGCAAAACACGTAGCCCCTTCAGAGCCAGATCCTGAGCAAG
ATGAACAGAAACTGAGGTTTTGTAAACGCCACCTTTATGGGCAGCAACCCCGATCACCGGTGGAAATACA
TCTTCAGCACGTCGCAATCGCGTACCAAACACATCACGCATATGATTAATTTGTTCAATTGTATAACCAA
CACGTTGCTCAACCCGTCCTCGAATTTCCATATCCGGGTGCGGTAGTCGCCCTGCTTTCTCGGCATCTCT
GATAGCCTGAGAAGAAACCCCAACTAAATCCGCTGCTTCACCTATTCTCCAGCGCCGGGTTATTTTCCTC
GCTTCCGGGCTGTCATCATTAAACTGTGCAATGGCGATAGCCTTCGTCATTTCATGACCAGCGTTTATGC
ACTGGTTAAGTGTTTCCATGAGTTTCATTCTGAACATCCTTTAATCATTGCTTTGCGTTTTTTTATTAAA
TCTTGCAATTTACTGCAAAGCAACAACAAAATCGCAAAGTCATCAAAAAACCGCAAAGTTGTTTAAAATA
AGAGCAACACTACAAAAGGAGATAAGAAGAGCACATACCTCAGTCACTTATTATCACTAGCGCTCGCCGC
AGCCGTGTAACCGAGCATAGCGAGCGAACTGGCGAGGAAGCAAAGAAGAACTGTTCTGTCAGATAGCTCT
TACGCTCAGCGCAAGAAGAAATATCCACCGTGGGAAAAACTCCAGGTAGAGGTACACACGCGGATAGCCA
ATTCAGAGTAATAAACTGTGATAATCAACCCTCATCAATGATGACGAACTAACCCCCGATATCAGGTCAC
ATGACGAAGGGAAAGAGAAGGAAATCAACTGTGACAAACTGCCCTCAAATTTGGCTTCCTTAAAAATTAC
AGTTCAAAAAGTATGAGAAAATCCATGCAGGCTGAAGGAAACAGCAAAACTGTGACAAATTACCCTCAGT
AGGTCAGAACAAATGTGACGAACCACCCTCAAATCTGTGACAGATAACCCTCAGACTATCCTGTCGTCAT
GGAAGTGATATCGCGGAAGGAAAATACGATATGAGTCGTCTGGCGGCCTTTCTTTTTCTCAATGTATGAG
AGGCGCATTGGAGTTCTGCTGTTGATCTCATTAACACAGACCTGCAGGAAGCGGCGGCGGAAGTCAGGCA
TACGCTGGTAACTTTGAGGCAGCTGGTAACGCTCTATGATCCAGTCGATTTTCAGAGACACGATGCCTGA
GCCATCCGGCTTACGATACTGACACAGGGATTCGTATAAACGCATGGCATACGGATTGGTGATTTCTTTT
GTTTCACTAAGCCGAAACTGCGTAAACCGGTTCTGTAACCCGATAAAGAAGGGAATGAGATATGGGTTGA
TATGTACACTGTAAAGCCCTCTGGATGGACTGTGCGCACGTTTGATAAACCAAGGAAAAGATTCATAGCC
TTTTTCATCGCCGGCATCCTCTTCAGGGCGATAAAAAACCACTTCCTTCCCCGCGAAACTCTTCAATGCC
TGCCGTATATCCTTACTGGCTTCCGCAGAGGTCAATCCGAATATTTCAGCATATTTAGCAACATGGATCT
CGCAGATACCGTCATGTTCCTGTAGGGTGCCATCAGATTTTCTGATCTGGTCAACGAACAGATACAGCAT
ACGTTTTTGATCCCGGGAGAGACTATATGCCGCCTCAGTGAGGTCGTTTGACTGGACGATTCGCGGGCTA
TTTTTACGTTTCTTGTGATTGATAACCGCTGTTTCCGCCATGACAGATCCATGTGAAGTGTGACAAGTTT
TTAGATTGTCACACTAAATAAAAAAGAGTCAATAAGCAGGGATAACTTTGTGAAAAAACAGCTTCTTCTG
AGGGCAATTTGTCACAGGGTTAAGGGCAATTTGTCACAGACAGGACTGTCATTTGAGGGTGATTTGTCAC
ACTGAAAGGGCAATTTGTCACAACACCTTCTCTAGAACCAGCATGGATAAAGGCCTACAAGGCGCTCTAA
AAAAGAAGATCTAAAAACTATAAAAAAAATAATTATAAAAATATCCCCGTGGATAAGTGGATAACCCCAA
GGGAAGTTTTTTCAGGCATCGTGTGTAAGCAGAATATATAAGTGCTGTTCCCTGGTGCTTCCTCGCTCAC
TCGAAATTCCCCTTTCCGACGCTCACCGGGCTGGTTGCCCTCGCCGCTGGGCTGGCGGCCGTCTATGGCC
CTGCAAACGCGCCAGAAACGCCGTCGAAGCCGTGTGCGAGACACCGCGGCCGGCCGCCGGCGTTGTGGAT
ACCTCGCGGAAAACTTGGCCCTCACTGACAGATGAGGGGCGGACGTTGACACTTGAGGGGCCGACTCACC
CGGCGCGGCGTTGACAGATGAGGGGCAGGCTCGATTTCGGCCGGCGACGTGGAGCTGGCCAGCCTCGCAA
ATCTGCGAAAACGCCTGATTTTACGCGAGTTTCCCACAGATGATGTGGACAAGCCTGGGGATAAGTGCCC
TGCGGTATTGACACTTGAGGGGCGCGACTACTGACAGATGAGGGGCGCGATCCTTGACACTTGAGGGGCA
GAGTGCTGACAGATGAGGGGCGCACCTATTGACATTTGAGGGGCTGTCCACAGGCAGAAAATCCAGCATT
TGCAAGGGTTTCCGCCCGTTTTTCGGCCACCGCTAACCTGTCTTTTAACCTGCTTTTAAACCAATATTTA
TAAACCTTGTTTTTAACCAGGGCTGCGCCCTGTGCGCGTGACCGCGCACGCCGAAGGGGGGTGCCCCCCC
TTCTCGAACCCTCCCGGCCCGCTAACGCGGGCCTCCCATCCCCCCAGGGGCTGCGCCCCTCGGCCGCGAA
CGGCCTCACCCCAAAAATGGCAGGGGATCTCGAGGGCTTCGCCCTGTCGCTCGACTGCGGCGGTGATGAT
CGGCACGTAAGAGGTTCCAACTTTCACCATAATGAAATAAGATCACTACCGGGCGTATTTTTTGAGTTAT
CGAGATTTTCAGGAGCTAAGGAAGCTAAAATGAGCCATATTCAACGGGAAACGTCTTGCTCAAGGCCGCG
ATTAAATTCCAACATGGATGCTGATTTATATGGGTATAAATGGGCTCGCGATAATGTCGGGCAATCAGGT
GCGACAATCTACCGATTGTATGGGAAGCCCGATGCGCCAGAGTTGTTTCTGAAACATGGCAAAGGTAGCG
TTGCCAATGATGTTACAGATGAGATGGTCAGACTAAACTGGCTGACGGAATTTATGCCTCTTCCGACCAT
CAAGCATTTTATCCGTACTCCTGATGATGCATGGTTACTCACCACTGCGATCCCAGGGAAAACAGCATTC
CAGGTATTAGAAGAATATCCTGATTCAGGTGAAAATATTGTTGATGCGCTGGCAGTGTTCCTGCGCCGGT
TGCATTCGATTCCTGTTTGTAATTGTCCTTTTAACAGCGATCGCGTATTTCGACTCGCTCAGGCGCAATC
ACGAATGAATAACGGTTTGGTTGATGCGAGTGATTTTGATGACGAGCGTAATGGCTGGCCTGTTGAACAA
GTCTGGAAAGAAATGCATAAACTTTTGCCATTCTCACCGGATTCAGTAGTCACTCATGGTGATTTCTCAC
TTGATAACCTTATTTTTGACGAGGGGAAATTAATAGGTTGTATTGATGTTGGACGAGTCGGAATCGCAGA
CCGATACCAGGATCTTGCCATCCTATGGAACTGCCTCGGTGAGTTTTCTCCTTCATTACAGAAACGGCTT
TTTCAAAAATATGGTATTGATAATCCTGATATGAATAAATTGCAGTTTCATTTGATGCTCGATGAGTTTT
TCTGATTTTTTTTAAGGCAGTTATTGGTGCCCTTAAACGCCTGGTTGCTACGCCTGAATAAGTGATAATA
AGCGGATGAATGGCAGAAATTCGATGATAAGCTGTCAAACATGATAACAAGCTTCGTCTCAGTCAGGAGC
GTACGACTAGCACCTGACTGTCGAGCCCAGTGGAAACCCTTGAAATGCCTTTAAGTCGAGCCCAGTGGAA
ACCCTTGAAATGCCTTTAAGTCGAGCCCAGTGGAAACCCTTGAAATGCCTTTAAGTCGAGCCCAGTGGAA
ACCCTTGAAATGCCTTTAAGTCGAGCCCAGTGGAAACCCTTGAAATGCCTTTAAGTCGAGTAGCAGTCGA
GGTAGGTACGTCATGCCCCTCCCGAGCTCGCCCGGGGATCGAGCGCAGCGGTATAAAAGGGCGCGGGGTG
GCTGAGAGCATCAGTTGTGAATGAATGTTCGAGCCGAGCAGACGTGCCGCTGCCTTCGTTAATATCCTTT
GAATAAGCCAACTTTGAATCACAAGACGCATACCAAACCAAATGGGACAGGAGGACCAGGAGCTGCTGAT
CCGCGGAGGCTCCAAGCACCCAAGCGCCGAGCACCTGAACAACGGCGATAGCGGAGCCGCCAGCCAGTCG
TGCATCAATCAGGGATTTGGCCAGGCCAAGAATTACGGAACCCTGCTGCCCCCCAGCCCCCCAGAGGATA
GCGGAAGCGGATCCGGACAGCTGGCCGAGAATCTGACGTACGCCTGGCATAACATGGATATCTTCGGCGC
CGTGAACCAGCCAGGCAGTGGCTGGCGTCAGCTGGTGAACCGCACCCGCGGACTGTTCTGCAATGAGCGC
CATATCCCAGCCCCACGCAAGCACCTGCTGAAGAATGTGTGCGGAGTGGCCTACCCCGGCGAGCTGCTGG
CCGTGATGGGAAGTAGTGGCGCCGGAAAGACCACGCTGCTGAACGCCCTGGCCTTCCGCAGCCCCCAGGG
CATTCAGGTGTCCCCAAGCGGCATGCGCCTGCTGAACGGCCAGCCCGTGGATGCCAAGGAGATGCAGGCC
CGCTGCGCCTACGTGCAGCAGGACGATCTGTTCATCGGCAGCCTGACAGCCCGCGAGCATCTGATCTTTC
AGGCCATGGTCCGCATGCCCCGCCACCTGACATACCGTCAGCGCGTGGCCCGCGTGGACCAGGTCATCCA
GGAGCTGAGCCTGAGCAAGTGCCAGCACACCATTATTGGCGTGCCAGGCCGCGTGAAGGGCCTGAGTGGC
GGAGAGCGCAAGCGCCTGGCCTTTGCCAGCGAGGCCCTGACCGATCCCCCCCTGCTGATTTGCGACGAGC
CGACCAGCGGCCTGGATAGCTTCACCGCCCACTCCGTGGTGCAGGTGCTGAAGAAGCTGAGCCAGAAGGG
AAAGACGGTCATTCTGACGATCCACCAGCCCAGCTCGGAGCTGTTCGAGCTGTTTGATAAGATTCTGCTG
ATGGCCGAGGGACGCGTGGCCTTCCTGGGAACCCCAAGCGAGGCCGTGGATTTCTTCAGCTATGTGGGCG
CCCAGTGCCCCACGAATTACAACCCCGCCGACTTCTATGTGCAAGTGCTGGCCGTGGTGCCAGGACGCGA
GATTGAGAGCCGCGATCGCATTGCCAAGATCTGCGATAACTTCGCCATCTCCAAGGTGGCCCGCGACATG
GAGCAGCTGCTGGCCACGAAGAACCTGGAGAAGCCCCTGGAGCAGCCCGAGAACGGCTATACGTATAAGG
CTACCTGGTTTATGCAGTTTCGCGCCGTGCTGTGGCGCAGCTGGCTGAGTGTGCTGAAGGAGCCCCTGCT
GGTCAAGGTCCGCCTGATCCAGACCACGATGGTGGCCATTCTGATCGGCCTGATCTTCCTGGGACAGCAG
CTGACGCAGGTCGGAGTGATGAACATCAATGGAGCCATTTTTCTGTTTCTGACGAACATGACGTTCCAGA
ACGTGTTCGCCACCATCAACGTGTTCACCAGCGAGCTGCCCGTGTTCATGCGCGAGGCCCGCAGCCGCCT
GTACCGCTGCGATACCTACTTCCTGGGAAAGACCATTGCCGAGCTGCCGCTGTTCCTGACCGTGCCCCTG
GTGTTTACCGCCATTGCCTACCCCATGATTGGCCTGCGTGCCGGAGTGCTGCATTTCTTTAATTGCCTGG
CCCTGGTGACCCTGGTGGCCAACGTGTCGACCAGCTTCGGCTACCTGATCAGCTGCGCCTCCAGCAGCAC
CAGCATGGCCCTGAGCGTGGGACCCCCCGTGATTATCCCCTTCCTGCTGTTCGGCGGATTCTTTCTGAAC
TCCGGCAGCGTGCCCGTGTACCTGAAGTGGCTGAGCTACCTGAGCTGGTTTCGCTACGCCAATGAGGGCC
TGCTGATCAATCAGTGGGCCGATGTGGAGCCCGGCGAGATCTCCTGCACCAGCAGCAACACGACCTGCCC
CAGCAGCGGAAAGGTCATCCTGGAGACACTGAATTTCAGTGCCGCCGACCTGCCACTGGATTATGTGGGC
CTGGCCATCCTGATTGTGTCCTTCCGCGTGCTGGCCTATCTGGCTCTGCGCCTGCGCGCTCGTCGCAAGG
AGTGAGCTTGATCCAGACATGATAAGATACATTGATGAGTTTGGACAAACCACAACTAGAATGCAGTGAA
AAAAATGCTTTATTTGTGAAATTTGTGATGCTATTGCTTTATTTGTAACCATTATAAGCTGCAATAAACA
AGTTAACAACAACAATTGCATTCATTTTATGTTTCAGGTTCAGGGGGAGGTGTGGGAGGTTTTTTCAGTA
TGGCAAGCGCTCGACGAATTAACAAGCTTCGCTCTATCTCGCTCTCTATCTCTCTCGATCGCTCGTGCTA
AGCTTAAGACCGTGGAGAACAAGGAGAACCGCTTGAGACGAAGCTTGACGAATTGGTCGACGATGTAGGT
CACTGTCTCGAAGCCGCGGTGCGGGTGCCAGGGCGTGCCCTTGGGCTCCCCGGGCGCGTACTCCACCTCA
CCCATCTGGTCCATCATGATG
Features (pLannotate 1.2.2; 13 found; start..end, strand, type, name):
    145..618     -  misc_feature   sopC: sopC; centromere-like partitioning region of the bacterial F plasmid
    694..1662    -  CDS            sopB: SOPB_ECOLI - Also known as B. Experimental evidence at protein level: Swiss-Prot protein existence level 1. Control of plasmid partitioning; required to recognize the cis-acting. Binds specifically with the DNA segment containing the sopC region. SopB is trans-acting. From Escherichia coli (strain K12).
   1662..2837    -  CDS            sopA: partitioning protein for the bacterial F plasmid; sopA
   3163..3413    -  misc_feature   incC: incC; incompatibility region of the bacterial F plasmid
   3419..4171    -  CDS            repE: REPE1_ECOLI - Also known as E, rep. Experimental evidence at protein level: Swiss-Prot protein existence level 1. Replication initiator in the monomeric form, and autogenous repressor in the dimeric form. From Escherichia coli (strain K12).
   4262..4481    -  rep_origin     ori2: secondary origin of replication for the bacterial F plasmid; also known as oriS
   4561..5273    +  rep_origin     oriV: incP origin of replication
   5317..5419    +  promoter       cat promoter: promoter of the E. coli cat gene encoding chloramphenicol acetyltransferase
   5420..6233    +  CDS            KanR (fragment): aminoglycoside phosphotransferase; aph(3')-Ia; confers resistance to kanamycin in bacteria or G418 (Geneticin®) in eukaryotes
   6321..6338    -  promoter       tet promoter (fragment): E. coli promoter for tetracycline efflux protein gene
   6762..8822    +  CDS            w: WHITE_DROME - Experimental evidence at transcript level: Swiss-Prot protein existence level 2. Part of a membrane-spanning permease system necessary for the transport of pigment precursors into pigment cells responsible for eye color. White dimerize with brown for the transport of guanine. Scarlet and white complex transports a metabolic intermediate (such as 3- hydroxy kynurenine) from the cytoplasm into the pigment granules. From Drosophila melanogaster (Fruit fly).
   8830..8964    -  polyA_signal   SV40 poly(A) signal: SV40 polyadenylation signal
   9177..9246    +  protein_bind   attB: attB site for the φC31 integrase (Groth et al., 2000) phage φC31 integrase
