[The description below was written by a language model from this plasmid's Addgene catalogue record and pLannotate feature annotations shown in this document.]
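Description:
pGMR-WhiteA2 is a low-copy, synthetic-biology module plasmid for Drosophila transgenesis, built in the pP[acman]-Alpha2 backbone. The backbone is a conditionally amplifiable BAC-type vector. It carries the F-plasmid replication and partitioning machinery (ori2/oriS, repE, incC, sopA, sopB and sopC), which maintains the plasmid stably at very low copy. It also has an incP oriV, a second origin that in P[acman]-style vectors allows copy number to be induced in hosts supplying the TrfA replication protein, such as the EPI300 strain listed for propagation. Bacterial selection is by kanamycin, through an aph(3')-Ia gene annotated downstream of a cat promoter.

The payload is a roughly 2.8 kb synthetic eye marker cassette. It contains the Drosophila melanogaster white coding sequence, which encodes an ABC-type transporter subunit needed to bring pigment precursors into eye pigment cells. An SV40 polyadenylation signal is annotated immediately after the coding sequence, though on the opposite strand. According to the catalogue entry, expression is driven by a 5xGMR element, a multimerised eye-specific enhancer/promoter. This element is not itself annotated in the feature table but presumably lies in the unannotated region upstream of white. In a white mutant background, such a cassette restores eye pigmentation, giving a visible marker for scoring transgenic flies.

One discrepancy stands out: the stated purpose says the construct lacks an attB site, yet the annotation of the sequenced plasmid detects a φC31 attB site near the end of the record, and the fields given do not resolve this. The "Alpha2" designation indicates a defined position in a modular assembly scheme, in keeping with its use as a building block for multi-part transgenesis vectors in work on marker and drug-based selection in Drosophila.
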