Addgene plasmid #165874: pGMR-WhiteA2
Purpose: Basic transgenesis 5xGMR white CDS physical eye marker cassette in Alpha2, lacks attB site
Depositing lab: Koen Venken. Depositing organization: Baylor College of Medicine. Publication: Multiplexed drug-based selection and counterselection genetic manipulations in Drosophila. Matinyan N, Karkhanis MS, Gonzalez Y, Jain A, Saltzman A, Malovannaya A, Sarrion-Perdigones A, Dierick HA, Venken KJT. Cell Rep. 2021 Sep 14;36(11):109700. doi: 10.1016/j.celrep.2021.109700. PubMed 34525356.
Backbone
  Vector backbone: pP[acman]-Alpha2
  Backbone size w/o insert (bp): 6496
  Vector type: Synthetic Biology
Growth in bacteria
  Bacterial resistance: Kanamycin, 50 μg/mL
  Growth temperature: 37°C
  Growth strain: EPI300
  Copy number: Low Copy
Gene/Insert
  Gene/Insert name: Eye Marker Cassette
  Species: Synthetic
  Insert size (bp): 2768
  Cloning method: Restriction Enzyme; 5′ cloning site Unknown (unknown if destroyed)
Terms and licenses: Academic/Nonprofit Terms; Industry Terms: Not Available to Industry
Depositor comments: Alpha2
How to cite: pGMR-WhiteA2 was a gift from Koen Venken (Addgene plasmid # 165874 ; http://n2t.net/addgene:165874 ; RRID:Addgene_165874)
